>Addgene plasmid #176546 | pET22b-T5-FB-E25TAG-F6C | addgene full sequence | sequence record 349776 | Addgene NGS Result
CCAGGGTGGTTTTTCTTTTCACCAGTGAGACGGGCAACAGCTGATTGCCCTTCACCGCCTGGCCCTGAGA
GAGTTGCAGCAAGCGGTCCACGCTGGTTTGCCCCAGCAGGCGAAAATCCTGTTTGATGGTGGTTAACGGC
GGGATATAACATGAGCTGTCTTCGGTATCGTCGTATCCCACTACCGAGATATCCGCACCAACGCGCAGCC
CGGACTCGGTAATGGCGCGCATTGCGCCCAGCGCCATCTGATCGTTGGCAACCAGCATCGCAGTGGGAAC
GATGCCCTCATTCAGCATTTGCATGGTTTGTTGAAAACCGGACATGGCACTCCAGTCGCCTTCCCGTTCC
GCTATCGGCTGAATTTGATTGCGAGTGAGATATTTATGCCAGCCAGCCAGACGCAGACGCGCCGAGACAG
AACTTAATGGGCCCGCTAACAGCGCGATTTGCTGGTGACCCAATGCGACCAGATGCTCCACGCCCAGTCG
CGTACCGTCTTCATGGGAGAAAATAATACTGTTGATGGGTGTCTGGTCAGAGACATCAAGAAATAACGCC
GGAACATTAGTGCAGGCAGCTTCCACAGCAATGGCATCCTGGTCATCCAGCGGATAGTTAATGATCAGCC
CACTGACGCGTTGCGCGAGAAGATTGTGCACCGCCGCTTTACAGGCTTCGACGCCGCTTCGTTCTACCAT
CGACACCACCACGCTGGCACCCAGTTGATCGGCGCGAGATTTAATCGCCGCGACAATTTGCGACGGCGCG
TGCAGGGCCAGACTGGAGGTGGCAACGCCAATCAGCAACGACTGTTTGCCCGCCAGTTGTTGTGCCACGC
GGTTGGGAATGTAATTCAGCTCCGCCATCGCCGCTTCCACTTTTTCCCGCGTTTTCGCAGAAACGTGGCT
GGCCTGGTTCACCACGCGGGAAACGGTCTGATAAGAGACACCGGCATACTCTGCGACATCGTATAACGTT
ACTGGTTTCACATTCACCACCCTGAATTGACTCTCTTCCGGGCGCTATCATGCCATACCGCGAAAGGTTT
TGCGCCATTCGATGGTGTCCGGGATCTCGACGCTCTCCCTTATGCGACTCCTGCATTAGGAAGCAGCCCA
GTAGTAGGTTGAGGCCGTTGAGCACCGCCGCCGCAAGGAATGGTGCATGCAAGGAGATGGCGCCCAACAG
TCCCCCGGCCACGGGGCCTGCCACCATACCCACGCCGAAACAAGCGCTCATGAGCCCGAAGTGGCGAGCC
CGATCTTCCCCATCGGTGATGTCGGCGATATAGGCGCCAGCAACCGCACCTGTGGCGCCGGTGATGCCGG
CCACGATGCGTCCGGCGTAGAGGATCGAGATCTCGATCCCGCGAAATTAATACGACTCACTATAGGGGAA
TTGTGAGCGGATAACAATTCCCCTCTAGAGTTTGACAGCATTATCATCGATCTCGAGAAATCATAAAAAA
TTTATTTGCTTTGTGAGCGGATAACAATTATAATAGATTCAATTGTGAGCGGATAACAATTTCACACAGA
ATTCATTAAAGAGGAGAAATTACATATGGTGGACAATAAATGTAACAAGGAGCAACAGAACGCCTTTTAT
GAAATCCTTCATTTGCCAAACCTTAACTAGGAACAGAGGAATGCGTTTATTCAATCACTTAAGGATGATC
CAAGTCAATCGGCCAACCTGTTGGCGGAGGCCAAAAAATTAAATGACGCACAAGCGCCTAAAGGATCCCA
CCACCATCATCATCATTGAGAAGCTTAATTAGCTGAGCTTGGACTCCTGTTGATAGATCCAGTAATGACC
TCAGAACTCCATCTGGATTTGTTCAGAACGCTCGGTTGCCGCCGGGCGTTTTTTATTGGTGAGAATCCAA
GCTAGCTTGGCGGCGGCCGCACTCGAGCACCACCACCACCACCACTGAGATCCGGCTGCTAACAAAGCCC
GAAAGGAAGCTGAGTTGGCTGCTGCCACCGCTGAGCAATAACTAGCATAACCCCTTGGGGCCTCTAAACG
GGTCTTGAGGGGTTTTTTGCTGAAAGGAGGAACTATATCCGGATTGGCGAATGGG
[124 nt withheld, positions 2086-2209]
C
[91 nt withheld, positions 2211-2301]
A
[49 nt withheld, positions 2303-2351]
CCTTTGACGTTGGAGTCCACGTTCTTT
[37 nt withheld, positions 2379-2415]
ACCCTATCTCGGTCTATTCTTTTGATTTATAAGGGATTTTGCCGATTTCGGCCTATTGGTTAAAAAATGA
GCTGATTTAACAAAAATTTAACGCGAATTTTAACAAAATATTAACGCTTACAATTTAGGTGGCACTTTTC
GGGGAAATGTGCGCGGAACCCCTATTTGTTTATTTTTCTAAATACATTCAAATATGTATCCGCTCATGAG
ACAATAACCCTGATAAATGCTTCAATAATATTGAAAAAGGAAGAGTATGAGTATTCAACATTTCCGTGTC
GCCCTTATTCCCTTTTTTGCGGCATTTTGCCTTCCTGTTTTTGCTCACCCAGAAACGCTGGTGAAAGTAA
AAGATGCTGAAGATCAGTTGGGTGCACGAGTGGGTTACATCGAACTGGATCTCAACAGCGGTAAGATCCT
TGAGAGTTTTCGCCCCGAAGAACGTTTTCCAATGATGAGCACTTTTAAAGTTCTGCTATGTGGCGCGGTA
TTATCCCGTATTGACGCCGGGCAAGAGCAACTCGGTCGCCGCATACACTATTCTCAGAATGACTTGGTTG
AGTACTCACCAGTCACAGAAAAGCATCTTACGGATGGCATGACAGTAAGAGAATTATGCAGTGCTGCCAT
AACCATGAGTGATAACACTGCGGCCAACTTACTTCTGACAACGATCGGAGGACCGAAGGAGCTAACCGCT
TTTTTGCACAACATGGGGGATCATGTAACTCGCCTTGATCGTTGGGAACCGGAGCTGAATGAAGCCATAC
CAAACGACGAGCGTGACACCACGATGCCTGCAGCAATGGCAACAACGTTGCGCAAACTATTAACTGGCGA
ACTACTTACTCTAGCTTCCCGGCAACAATTAATAGACTGGATGGAGGCGGATAAAGTTGCAGGACCACTT
CTGCGCTCGGCCCTTCCGGCTGGCTGGTTTATTGCTGATAAATCTGGAGCCGGTGAGCGTGGGTCTCGCG
GTATCATTGCAGCACTGGGGCCAGATGGTAAGCCCTCCCGTATCGTAGTTATCTACACGACGGGGAGTCA
GGCAACTATGGATGAACGAAATAGACAGATCGCTGAGATAGGTGCCTCACTGATTAAGCATTGGTAACTG
TCAGACCAAGTTTACTCATATATACTTTAGATTGATTTAAAACTTCATTTTTAATTTAAAAGGATCTAGG
TGAAGATCCTTTTTGATAATCTCATGACCAAAATCCCTTAACGTGAGTTTTCGTTCCACTGAGCGTCAGA
CCCCGTAGAAAAGATCAAAGGATCTTCTTGAGATCCTTTTTTTCTGCGCGTAATCTGCTGCTTGCAAACA
AAAAAACCACCGCTACCAGCGGTGGTTTGTTTGCCGGATCAAGAGCTACCAACTCTTTTTCCGAAGGTAA
CTGGCTTCAGCAGAGCGCAGATACCAAATACTGTCCTTCTAGTGTAGCCGTAGTTAGGCCACCACTTCAA
GAACTCTGTAGCACCGCCTACATACCTCGCTCTGCTAATCCTGTTACCAGTGGCTGCTGCCAGTGGCGAT
AAGTCGTGTCTTACCGGGTTGGACTCAAGACGATAGTTACCGGATAAGGCGCAGCGGTCGGGCTGAACGG
GGGGTTCGTGCACACAGCCCAGCTTGGAGCGAACGACCTACACCGAACTGAGATACCTACAGCGTGAGCT
ATGAGAAAGCGCCACGCTTCCCGAAGGGAGAAAGGCGGACAGGTATCCGGTAAGCGGCAGGGTCGGAACA
GGAGAGCGCACGAGGGAGCTTCCAGGGGGAAACGCCTGGTATCTTTATAGTCCTGTCGGGTTTCGCCACC
TCTGACTTGAGCGTCGATTTTTGTGATGCTCGTCAGGGGGGCGGAGCCTATGGAAAAACGCCAGCAACGC
GGCCTTTTTACGGTTCCTGGCCTTTTGCTGGCCTTTTGCTCACATGTTCTTTCCTGCGTTATCCCCTGAT
TCTGTGGATAACCGTATTACCGCCTTTGAGTGAGCTGATACCGCTCGCCGCAGCCGAACGACCGAGCGCA
GCGAGTCAGTGAGCGAGGAAGCGGAAGAGCGCCTGATGCGGTATTTTCTCCTTACGCATCTGTGCGGTAT
TTCACACCGCAATGGTGCACTCTCAGTACAATCTGCTCTGATGCCGCATAGTTAAGCCAGTATACACTCC
GCTATCGCTACGTGACTGGGTCATGGCTGCGCCCCGACACCCGCCAACACCCGCTGACGCGCCCTGACGG
GCTTGTCTGCTCCCGGCATCCGCTTACAGACAAGCTGTGACCGTCTCCGGGAGCTGCATGTGTCAGAGGT
TTTCACCGTCATCACCGAAACGCGCGAGGCAGCTGCGGTAAAGCTCATCAGCGTGGTCGTGAAGCGATTC
ACAGATGTCTGCCTGTTCATCCGCGTCCAGCTCGTTGAGTTTCTCCAGAAGCGTTAATGTCTGGCTTCTG
ATAAAGCGGGCCATGTTAAGGGCGGTTTTTTCCTGTTTGGTCACTGATGCCTCTGTGTAAGGGGGATTTC
TGTTCATGGGGGTAATGATACCGATGAAACGAGAGAGGATGCTCACGATACGGGTTACTGATGATGAACA
TGCCCGGTTACTGGAACGTTGTGAGGGTAAACAACTGGCGGTATGGATGCGGCGGGACCAGAGAAAAATC
ACTCAGGGTCAATGCCAGCGCTTCGTTAATACAGATGTAGGTGTTCCACAGGGTAGCCAGCAGCATCCTG
CGATGCAGATCCGGAACATAATGGTGCAGGGCGCTGACTTCCGCGTTTCCAGACTTTACGAAACACGGAA
ACCGAAGACCATTCATGTTGTTGCTCAGGTCGCAGACGTTTTGCAGCAGCAGTCGCTTCACGTTCGCTCG
CGTATCGGTGATTCATTCTGCTAACCAGTAAGGCAACCCCGCCAGCCTAGCCGGGTCCTCAACGACAGGA
GCACGATCATGCGCACCCGTGGGGCCGCCATGCCGGCGATAATGGCCTGCTTCTCGCCGAAACGTTTGGT
GGCGGGACCAGTGACGAAGGCTTGAGCGAGGGCGTGCAAGATTCCGAATACCGCAAGCGACAGGCCGATC
ATCGTCGCGCTCCAGCGAAAGCGGTCCTCGCCGAAAATGACCCAGAGCGCTGCCGGCACCTGTCCTACGA
GTTGCATGATAAAGAAGACAGTCATAAGTGCGGCGACGATAGTCATGCCCCGCGCCCACCGGAAGGAGCT
GACTGGGTTGAAGGCTCTCAAGGGCATCGGTCGAGATCCCGGTGCCTAATGAGTGAGCTAACTTACATTA
ATTGCGTTGCGCTCACTGCCCGCTTTCCAGTCGGGAAACCTGTCGTGCCAGCTGCATTAATGAATCGGCC
AACGCGCGGGGAGAGGCGGTTTGCGTATTGGGCG
Features (pLannotate 1.2.2; 21 found; start..end, strand, type, name):
    992..1069    -  promoter       lacI promoter: lacI
   1077..1356    -  CDS            TcR (fragment): tetracycline efflux protein; tet; confers resistance to tetracycline
   1378..1396    +  promoter       T7 promoter: promoter for bacteriophage T7 RNA polymerase
   1397..1421    +  protein_bind   lac operator: The lac repressor binds to the lac operator to inhibit transcription in E. coli. This inhibition can be relieved by adding lactose or isopropyl-β-D-thiogalactopyranoside (IPTG). lac repressor encoded by lacI
   1461..1505    +  promoter       T5 promoter: bacteriophage T5 promoter for E. coli RNA polymerase, with embedded lac operator
   1513..1529    +  protein_bind   lac operator: The lac repressor binds to the lac operator to inhibit transcription in E. coli. This inhibition can be relieved by adding lactose or isopropyl-β-D-thiogalactopyranoside (IPTG). lac repressor encoded by lacI
   1572..1742    +  CDS            spa (fragment): SPA_STAAE - Experimental evidence at protein level: Swiss-Prot protein existence level 1. Plays a role in the inhibition of the host innate and adaptive immune responses. Possesses five immunoglobulin-binding domains that capture both the fragment crystallizable region (Fc region) and the Fab region (part of Ig that identifies antigen) of immunoglobulins (By similarity). In turn, Staphylococcus aureus is protected from phagocytic killing via inhibition of Ig Fc region. In addition, the host elicited B-cell response is prevented due to a decrease of antibody-secreting cell proliferation that en
   1792..1886    +  terminator     lambda t0 terminator: transcription terminator from phage lambda
   1918..1935    +  CDS            9xHis (fragment): 9xHis affinity tag
   1945..1994    +  CDS            SET1 (fragment): solubility-enhancement tag derived from T7 phage gene 10B
   2002..2049    +  terminator     T7 terminator: transcription terminator for bacteriophage T7 RNA polymerase
   2086..2514    +  rep_origin     f1 ori (sequence partly withheld): f1 bacteriophage origin of replication; arrow indicates direction of (+) strand synthesis
   2567..2671    +  promoter       AmpR promoter: bla
   2672..3532    +  CDS            AmpR: β-lactamase; bla; confers resistance to ampicillin, carbenicillin, and related antibiotics
   3703..4291    +  rep_origin     ori: high-copy-number ColE1/pMB1/pBR322/pUC origin of replication
   4477..4616    -  misc_feature   bom: basis of mobility region from pBR322
   4718..4909    -  CDS            rop: Rop protein, which maintains plasmids at low copy number; rop
   4926..5306    +  CDS            YPB1_ECOLX: Protein predicted: Swiss-Prot protein existence level 4. From Escherichia coli.
   5378..5669    -  CDS            TcR (fragment): tetracycline efflux protein; tet; confers resistance to tetracycline
   5684..5705    -  protein_bind   CAP binding site: CAP binding activates transcription in the presence of cAMP. E. coli catabolite activator protein
   5718..991     -  CDS            lacI (across the origin): lac repressor; lacI; The lac repressor binds to the lac operator to inhibit transcription in E. coli. This inhibition can be relieved by adding lactose or isopropyl-β-D-thiogalactopyranoside (IPTG).
