[The description below was written by a language model from this plasmid's Addgene catalogue record and pLannotate feature annotations shown in this document.]
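Description:
pET22b-T5-FB-E25TAG-F6C is a bacterial expression plasmid of about 5.8 kb, built on the pET22b backbone for production of a modified IgG-binding protein in E. coli. It is maintained through a ColE1/pBR322-type origin accompanied by the rop gene and bom region, which is consistent with its listing as low copy. Selection is by ampicillin through the β-lactamase gene. An f1 origin is also present, along with remnant tetracycline-resistance fragments from the pBR322 lineage. A backbone-encoded lacI gene supplies lac repressor.

The roughly 200 bp insert encodes FB, which the feature table identifies as a fragment of Staphylococcus aureus protein A (spa), an immunoglobulin-binding domain. The catalogue's species field lists human and mouse instead. The insert carries a C-terminal His tag for affinity purification. Expression is driven by a bacteriophage T5 promoter with lac operators, so transcription uses the host E. coli RNA polymerase and is IPTG-inducible. A lambda t0 terminator follows the coding region. The original pET T7 promoter and lac operator remain upstream, and the backbone His-tag remnant and T7 terminator remain downstream of the inserted cassette.

Two mutations define the variant: phenylalanine 6 is changed to cysteine, and glutamate 25 is replaced by an amber (TAG) stop codon. An amber codon within a coding sequence is typically used for site-specific incorporation of a noncanonical amino acid by a suppressor tRNA/synthetase pair, which this plasmid does not encode and which would have to be supplied separately. Full-length, His-tagged protein would therefore be produced only when the codon is suppressed. The associated publication title places the construct in work on proximity-induced, site-specific antibody conjugation.
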