Addgene plasmid #176546: pET22b-T5-FB-E25TAG-F6C
Purpose: Expresses IgG affinity protein FB(F6C) with a TAG stop codon at E25 position
Depositing lab: Han Xiao. Depositing organization: Rice University. Publication: Proximity-Induced Site-Specific Antibody Conjugation. Yu C, Tang J, Loredo A, Chen Y, Jung SY, Jain A, Gordon A, Xiao H. Bioconjug Chem. 2018 Nov 21;29(11):3522-3526. doi: 10.1021/acs.bioconjchem.8b00680. Epub 2018 Nov 1. PubMed 30372039.
Backbone
  Vector backbone: pET22b
  Backbone size w/o insert (bp): 5608
  Total vector size (bp): 5811
  Vector type: Bacterial Expression
Growth in bacteria
  Bacterial resistance: Ampicillin, 100 μg/mL
  Growth temperature: 37°C
  Growth strain: DH5alpha
  Copy number: Low Copy
Gene/Insert
  Gene/Insert name: IgG affinity protein (alt name: FB)
  Species: H. sapiens (human), M. musculus (mouse)
  Insert size (bp): 204
  Mutation: change phenylalanine 6 to cysteine; change glutamic acid 25 to amber stop codon
  Promoter: T5
  Tag / fusion protein: His tag (C terminal on insert)
  Cloning method: Gibson Cloning
  Sequencing primers: 5′ ATGGTGGACAATAAATgtAA; 3′ TCAATGATGATGATGGTGGTG
Terms and licenses: Academic/Nonprofit Terms; Industry Terms: Not Available to Industry
How to cite: pET22b-T5-FB-E25TAG-F6C was a gift from Han Xiao (Addgene plasmid # 176546 ; http://n2t.net/addgene:176546 ; RRID:Addgene_176546)
